Addgene plasmid #14344: pAG424GPD-EYFP-ccdB
Purpose: (Empty Backbone)
Depositing lab: Susan Lindquist. Depositing organization: Whitehead Institute for Biomedical Research. Publication: A suite of Gateway cloning vectors for high-throughput genetic analysis in Saccharomyces cerevisiae. Alberti S, Gitler AD, Lindquist S. Yeast. 2007 Oct . 24(10):913-9. 10.1002/yea.1502 PubMed 17583893.
Backbone
  Vector backbone: pRS424
  Vector type: Yeast Expression ; Gateway Destination
  Selectable markers: TRP1
Growth in bacteria
  Bacterial resistance: Chloramphenicol and Ampicillin, 25 & 100 μg/mL
  Growth temperature: 37°C
  Growth strain: ccdB Survival
  Growth instructions: DB3.1, ccdB Survival
  Copy number: Unknown
Gene/Insert
  Gene/Insert name: None
  Tag / fusion protein: EYFP (N terminal on backbone)
  Cloning method: Gateway Cloning
  Sequencing primers: 5′ EGFP-C
Terms and licenses: Academic/Nonprofit Terms; Industry Terms: Not Available to Industry
Depositor comments: Type of plasmid: 2-micron. This plasmid contains the Gateway technology from Invitrogen; Invitrogen requires purchasing of Gateway Clonase for carrying out the Gateway recombinational cloning reaction http://www.invitrogen.com Please note that the full plasmid sequence is provided as a reference only, and may not match the exact sequence of the plasmid.
How to cite: pAG424GPD-EYFP-ccdB was a gift from Susan Lindquist (Addgene plasmid # 14344 ; http://n2t.net/addgene:14344 ; RRID:Addgene_14344)
