[The description below was written by a language model from this plasmid's Addgene catalogue record and pLannotate feature annotations shown in this document.]
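Description:
pAG424GPD-EYFP-ccdB is an empty Gateway destination vector for protein expression in Saccharomyces cerevisiae, built on the pRS424 backbone and part of a suite of yeast Gateway vectors designed for high-throughput genetic analysis. It is a yeast–E. coli shuttle plasmid. A 2μ origin supports episomal, multicopy maintenance in yeast, with selection through the TRP1 auxotrophic marker driven by its own promoter. In bacteria it replicates from a high-copy ColE1/pUC-type origin and carries AmpR. An f1 origin and remnants of the pBluescript-derived region (lac promoter/operator, lacZα fragment, and T3 and T7 promoters) are also annotated.

The expression cassette is driven by the constitutive GPD (TDH3/GAP) promoter and terminated by the CYC1 terminator. Immediately downstream of the promoter lies the EYFP coding sequence, followed by the Gateway cassette: attR1 and attR2 sites flanking a chloramphenicol resistance gene and the ccdB toxin gene. In an LR Clonase reaction, an open reading frame from an attL entry clone replaces the CmR–ccdB segment, producing a fusion with EYFP at the N terminus of the protein of interest. Because CcdB poisons DNA gyrase in standard E. coli strains, unrecombined vector is counterselected after the reaction. The empty vector itself must therefore be propagated in ccdB-tolerant strains, under both ampicillin and chloramphenicol selection.

The record lists no insert. The vector is suited to strong constitutive expression of yellow-fluorescent fusion proteins in yeast, for example for localization or overexpression studies. The depositor notes that the full sequence is a reference and may not match the physical plasmid exactly.
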