Features (pLannotate 1.2.2; 28 found; start..end, strand, type, name):
     69..1411    +  rep_origin     2μ ori: yeast 2μ plasmid origin of replication
   1438..1542    +  promoter       AmpR promoter: bla
   1543..2403    +  CDS            AmpR: β-lactamase; bla; confers resistance to ampicillin, carbenicillin, and related antibiotics
   2574..3162    +  rep_origin     ori: high-copy-number ColE1/pMB1/pBR322/pUC origin of replication
   3345..3437    +  CDS            lacI (fragment): lac repressor; lacI; The lac repressor binds to the lac operator to inhibit transcription in E. coli. This inhibition can be relieved by adding lactose or isopropyl-β-D-thiogalactopyranoside (IPTG).
   3450..3471    +  protein_bind   CAP binding site: CAP binding activates transcription in the presence of cAMP. E. coli catabolite activator protein
   3486..3516    +  promoter       lac promoter: promoter for the E. coli lac operon
   3524..3540    +  protein_bind   lac operator: The lac repressor binds to the lac operator to inhibit transcription in E. coli. This inhibition can be relieved by adding lactose or isopropyl-β-D-thiogalactopyranoside (IPTG). lac repressor encoded by lacI
   3585..3603    +  promoter       T3 promoter: promoter for bacteriophage T3 RNA polymerase
   3632..4276    +  promoter       GAP promoter: S. cerevisiae TDH3; promoter for glyceraldehyde-3-phosphate dehydrogenase
   4282..4305    +  misc_feature   MCS (fragment): pBluescript multiple cloning site
   4311..5027    +  CDS            EYFP: EYFP is a basic (constitutively fluorescent) green/yellow fluorescent protein published in 1996, derived from Aequorea victoria. It is reported to be a very rapidly-maturing weak dimer with high acid sensitivity.
   5052..5176    +  protein_bind   attR1: mutant version of attR; recombination site for the Gateway® LR reaction LR Clonase™
   5201..5231    +  promoter       lac UV5 promoter: E. coli lac promoter with an "up" mutation
   5255..5284    +  promoter       cat promoter (fragment): promoter of the E. coli cat gene encoding chloramphenicol acetyltransferase
   5285..5944    +  CDS            CmR: chloramphenicol acetyltransferase; cat; confers resistance to chloramphenicol
   6126..6284    +  CDS            ccdA (fragment): CCDA_ECO57 - Also known as H, letA. Experimental evidence at protein level: Swiss-Prot protein existence level 1. Antitoxin component of a type II toxin-antitoxin (TA) system which inhibits the post-segregational killing (PSK) of plasmid-free cells, also referred to as a plasmid addiction system. Binds to and blocks the activity of CcdB; will also remove bound CcdB protein from the CcdB-GyrA complex by forming a CcdA-CcdB complex, a process termed rejuvenation. Functions as a transcriptional corepressor for the ccdAB operon, repression also requires CcdB (By similarity). From Escherichia coli
   6289..6591    +  CDS            ccdB: CCDB_ECOLI - Also known as G, letB, letD. Experimental evidence at protein level: Swiss-Prot protein existence level 1. Toxic component of a type II toxin-antitoxin (TA) system, functioning in plasmid maintainence. Responsible for the post- segregational killing (PSK) of plasmid-free cells, also referred to as a plasmid addiction system. Half-life of over 2 hours. Cell killing by CcdB is accompanied by filamentation, defects in chromosome and plasmid segregation, defects in cell division, formation of anucleate cells, decreased DNA synthesis and plasmid loss. Interferes with the activity of DN
   6635..6759    -  protein_bind   attR2: mutant version of attR; recombination site for the Gateway® LR reaction LR Clonase™
   6766..7013    +  terminator     CYC1 terminator: S. cerevisiae CYC1; transcription terminator for CYC1
   7032..7050    -  promoter       T7 promoter: promoter for bacteriophage T7 RNA polymerase
   7058..7213    +  CDS            lacZα (fragment): LacZα fragment of β-galactosidase; lacZ fragment
   7221..7676    +  rep_origin     f1 ori (sequence partly withheld): f1 bacteriophage origin of replication; arrow indicates direction of (+) strand synthesis
   7677..7728    -  misc_feature   bom (fragment): basis of mobility region from pBR322
   7775..8449    -  CDS            TRP1: phosphoribosylanthranilate isomerase, required for tryptophan biosynthesis; S. cerevisiae TRP1; yeast auxotrophic marker
   8450..8730    -  promoter       TRP1 promoter: S. cerevisiae TRP1
   8731..8780    -  misc_feature   bom (fragment): basis of mobility region from pBR322
   8882..1       -  CDS            rop (fragment) (across the origin): Rop protein, which maintains plasmids at low copy number; rop
>Addgene plasmid #14344 | pAG424GPD-EYFP-ccdB | depositor full sequence | sequence record 8007 | Author sequence
GACGAAAGGGCCTCGTGATACGCCTATTTTTATAGGTTAATGTCATGATAATAATGGTTTCTTAATATGA
TCCAATATCAAAGGAAATGATAGCATTGAAGGATGAGACTAATCCAATTGAGGAGTGGCAGCATATAGAA
CAGCTAAAGGGTAGTGCTGAAGGAAGCATACGATACCCCGCATGGAATGGGATAATATCACAGGAGGTAC
TAGACTACCTTTCATCCTACATAAATAGACGCATATAAGTACGCATTTAAGCATAAACACGCACTATGCC
GTTCTTCTCATGTATATATATATACAGGCAACACGCAGATATAGGTGCGACGTGAACAGTGAGCTGTATG
TGCGCAGCTCGCGTTGCATTTTCGGAAGCGCTCGTTTTCGGAAACGCTTTGAAGTTCCTATTCCGAAGTT
CCTATTCTCTAGAAAGTATAGGAACTTCAGAGCGCTTTTGAAAACCAAAAGCGCTCTGAAGACGCACTTT
CAAAAAACCAAAAACGCACCGGACTGTAACGAGCTACTAAAATATTGCGAATACCGCTTCCACAAACATT
GCTCAAAAGTATCTCTTTGCTATATATCTCTGTGCTATATCCCTATATAACCTACCCATCCACCTTTCGC
TCCTTGAACTTGCATCTAAACTCGACCTCTACATTTTTTATGTTTATCTCTAGTATTACTCTTTAGACAA
AAAAATTGTAGTAAGAACTATTCATAGAGTGAATCGAAAACAATACGAAAATGTAAACATTTCCTATACG
TAGTATATAGAGACAAAATAGAAGAAACCGTTCATAATTTTCTGACCAATGAAGAATCATCAACGCTATC
ACTTTCTGTTCACAAAGTATGCGCAATCCACATCGGTATAGAATATAATCGGGGATGCCTTTATCTTGAA
AAAATGCACCCGCAGCTTCGCTAGTAATCAGTAAACGCGGGAAGTGGAGTCAGGCTTTTTTTATGGAAGA
GAAAATAGACACCAAAGTAGCCTTCTTCTAACCTTAACGGACCTACAGTGCAAAAAGTTATCAAGAGACT
GCATTATAGAGCGCACAAAGGAGAAAAAAAGTAATCTAAGATGCTTTGTTAGAAAAATAGCGCTCTCGGG
ATGCATTTTTGTAGAACAAAAAAGAAGTATAGATTCTTTGTTGGTAAAATAGCGCTCTCGCGTTGCATTT
CTGTTCTGTAAAAATGCAGCTCAGATTCTTTGTTTGAAAAATTAGCGCTCTCGCGTTGCATTTTTGTTTT
ACAAAAATGAAGCACAGATTCTTCGTTGGTAAAATAGCGCTTTCGCGTTGCATTTCTGTTCTGTAAAAAT
GCAGCTCAGATTCTTTGTTTGAAAAATTAGCGCTCTCGCGTTGCATTTTTGTTCTACAAAATGAAGCACA
GATGCTTCGTTCAGGTGGCACTTTTCGGGGAAATGTGCGCGGAACCCCTATTTGTTTATTTTTCTAAATA
CATTCAAATATGTATCCGCTCATGAGACAATAACCCTGATAAATGCTTCAATAATATTGAAAAAGGAAGA
GTATGAGTATTCAACATTTCCGTGTCGCCCTTATTCCCTTTTTTGCGGCATTTTGCCTTCCTGTTTTTGC
TCACCCAGAAACGCTGGTGAAAGTAAAAGATGCTGAAGATCAGTTGGGTGCACGAGTGGGTTACATCGAA
CTGGATCTCAACAGCGGTAAGATCCTTGAGAGTTTTCGCCCCGAAGAACGTTTTCCAATGATGAGCACTT
TTAAAGTTCTGCTATGTGGCGCGGTATTATCCCGTATTGACGCCGGGCAAGAGCAACTCGGTCGCCGCAT
ACACTATTCTCAGAATGACTTGGTTGAGTACTCACCAGTCACAGAAAAGCATCTTACGGATGGCATGACA
GTAAGAGAATTATGCAGTGCTGCCATAACCATGAGTGATAACACTGCGGCCAACTTACTTCTGACAACGA
TCGGAGGACCGAAGGAGCTAACCGCTTTTTTGCACAACATGGGGGATCATGTAACTCGCCTTGATCGTTG
GGAACCGGAGCTGAATGAAGCCATACCAAACGACGAGCGTGACACCACGATGCCTGTAGCAATGGCAACA
ACGTTGCGCAAACTATTAACTGGCGAACTACTTACTCTAGCTTCCCGGCAACAATTAATAGACTGGATGG
AGGCGGATAAAGTTGCAGGACCACTTCTGCGCTCGGCCCTTCCGGCTGGCTGGTTTATTGCTGATAAATC
TGGAGCCGGTGAGCGTGGGTCTCGCGGTATCATTGCAGCACTGGGGCCAGATGGTAAGCCCTCCCGTATC
GTAGTTATCTACACGACGGGGAGTCAGGCAACTATGGATGAACGAAATAGACAGATCGCTGAGATAGGTG
CCTCACTGATTAAGCATTGGTAACTGTCAGACCAAGTTTACTCATATATACTTTAGATTGATTTAAAACT
TCATTTTTAATTTAAAAGGATCTAGGTGAAGATCCTTTTTGATAATCTCATGACCAAAATCCCTTAACGT
GAGTTTTCGTTCCACTGAGCGTCAGACCCCGTAGAAAAGATCAAAGGATCTTCTTGAGATCCTTTTTTTC
TGCGCGTAATCTGCTGCTTGCAAACAAAAAAACCACCGCTACCAGCGGTGGTTTGTTTGCCGGATCAAGA
GCTACCAACTCTTTTTCCGAAGGTAACTGGCTTCAGCAGAGCGCAGATACCAAATACTGTCCTTCTAGTG
TAGCCGTAGTTAGGCCACCACTTCAAGAACTCTGTAGCACCGCCTACATACCTCGCTCTGCTAATCCTGT
TACCAGTGGCTGCTGCCAGTGGCGATAAGTCGTGTCTTACCGGGTTGGACTCAAGACGATAGTTACCGGA
TAAGGCGCAGCGGTCGGGCTGAACGGGGGGTTCGTGCACACAGCCCAGCTTGGAGCGAACGACCTACACC
GAACTGAGATACCTACAGCGTGAGCTATGAGAAAGCGCCACGCTTCCCGAAGGGAGAAAGGCGGACAGGT
ATCCGGTAAGCGGCAGGGTCGGAACAGGAGAGCGCACGAGGGAGCTTCCAGGGGGAAACGCCTGGTATCT
TTATAGTCCTGTCGGGTTTCGCCACCTCTGACTTGAGCGTCGATTTTTGTGATGCTCGTCAGGGGGGCGG
AGCCTATGGAAAAACGCCAGCAACGCGGCCTTTTTACGGTTCCTGGCCTTTTGCTGGCCTTTTGCTCACA
TGTTCTTTCCTGCGTTATCCCCTGATTCTGTGGATAACCGTATTACCGCCTTTGAGTGAGCTGATACCGC
TCGCCGCAGCCGAACGACCGAGCGCAGCGAGTCAGTGAGCGAGGAAGCGGAAGAGCGCCCAATACGCAAA
CCGCCTCTCCCCGCGCGTTGGCCGATTCATTAATGCAGCTGGCACGACAGGTTTCCCGACTGGAAAGCGG
GCAGTGAGCGCAACGCAATTAATGTGAGTTACCTCACTCATTAGGCACCCCAGGCTTTACACTTTATGCT
TCCGGCTCCTATGTTGTGTGGAATTGTGAGCGGATAACAATTTCACACAGGAAACAGCTATGACCATGAT
TACGCCAAGCGCGCAATTAACCCTCACTAAAGGGAACAAAAGCTGGAGCTCTTCGAGTTTATCATTATCA
ATACTCGCCATTTCAAAGAATACGTAAATAATTAATAGTAGTGATTTTCCTAACTTTATTTAGTCAAAAA
ATTAGCCTTTTAATTCTGCTGTAACCCGTACATGCCCAAAATAGGGGGCGGGTTACACAGAATATATAAC
ACCGAAGGTGCCTGGGTGAACAGGTTTATTCCTGGCATCCACTAAATATAATGGAGCCCGCTTTTTAAGC
TGGCATCCAGAAAAAAAAAGAATCCCAGCACCAAAATATTGTTTTCTTCACCAACCATCAGTTCATAGGT
CCATTCTCTTAGCGCAACTACAGAGAACAGGGGCACAAACAGGCAAAAAACGGGCACAACCTCAATGGAG
TGATGCAACCTGCCTGGAGTAAATGATGACACAAGGCAATTGACCCACGCATGTATCTATCTCATTTTCT
TACACCTTCTATTACCTTCTGCTCTCTCTGATTTGGAAAAAGCTGAAAAAAAAGGTTGAAACCAGTTCCC
TGAAATTATTCCCCTACTTGACTAATAAGTATATAAAGACGGTAGGTATTGATTGTAATTCTGTAAATCT
ATTTCTTAAACTTCTTAAATTCTACTTTTATAGTTAGTCTTTTTTTTAGTTTTAAAACACCAGAACTTAG
TTTCGACGGATTCTAGAACTAGTGGATCCCCCGGGACAAAATGGTGAGCAAGGGCGAGGAGCTGTTCACC
GGGGTGGTGCCCATCCTGGTCGAGCTGGACGGCGACGTAAACGGCCACAAGTTCAGCGTGTCCGGCGAGG
GCGAGGGCGATGCCACCTACGGCAAGCTGACCCTGAAGTTCATCTGCACCACCGGCAAGCTGCCCGTGCC
CTGGCCCACCCTCGTGACCACCTTCGGCTACGGCCTGCAGTGCTTCGCCCGCTACCCCGACCACATGAAG
CAGCACGACTTCTTCAAGTCCGCCATGCCCGAAGGCTACGTCCAGGAGCGCACCATCTTCTTCAAGGACG
ACGGCAACTACAAGACCCGCGCCGAGGTGAAGTTCGAGGGCGACACCCTGGTGAACCGCATCGAGCTGAA
GGGCATCGACTTCAAGGAGGACGGCAACATCCTGGGGCACAAGCTGGAGTACAACTACAACAGCCACAAC
GTCTATATCATGGCCGACAAGCAGAAGAACGGCATCAAGGTGAACTTCAAGATCCGCCACAACATCGAGG
ACGGCAGCGTGCAGCTCGCCGACCACTACCAGCAGAACACCCCCATCGGCGACGGCCCCGTGCTGCTGCC
CGACAACCACTACCTGAGCTACCAGTCCGCCCTGAGCAAAGACCCCAACGAGAAGCGCGATCACATGGTC
CTGCTGGAGTTCGTGACCGCCGCCGGGATCACTCTCGGCATGGACGAGCTGTACAAGGGTGGACCAGGTG
GTGGACATCAAACAAGTTTGTACAAAAAAGCTGAACGAGAAACGTAAAATGATATAAATATCAATATATT
AAATTAGATTTTGCATAAAAAACAGACTACATAATACTGTAAAACACAACATATCCAGTCACTATGGCGG
CCGCATTAGGCACCCCAGGCTTTACACTTTATGCTTCCGGCTCGTATAATGTGTGGATTTTGAGTTAGGA
TCCGTCGAGATTTTCAGGAGCTAAGGAAGCTAAAATGGAGAAAAAAATCACTGGATATACCACCGTTGAT
ATATCCCAATGGCATCGTAAAGAACATTTTGAGGCATTTCAGTCAGTTGCTCAATGTACCTATAACCAGA
CCGTTCAGCTGGATATTACGGCCTTTTTAAAGACCGTAAAGAAAAATAAGCACAAGTTTTATCCGGCCTT
TATTCACATTCTTGCCCGCCTGATGAATGCTCATCCGGAATTCCGTATGGCAATGAAAGACGGTGAGCTG
GTGATATGGGATAGTGTTCACCCTTGTTACACCGTTTTCCATGAGCAAACTGAAACGTTTTCATCGCTCT
GGAGTGAATACCACGACGATTTCCGGCAGTTTCTACACATATATTCGCAAGATGTGGCGTGTTACGGTGA
AAACCTGGCCTATTTCCCTAAAGGGTTTATTGAGAATATGTTTTTCGTCTCAGCCAATCCCTGGGTGAGT
TTCACCAGTTTTGATTTAAACGTGGCCAATATGGACAACTTCTTCGCCCCCGTTTTCACCATGGGCAAAT
ATTATACGCAAGGCGACAAGGTGCTGATGCCGCTGGCGATTCAGGTTCATCATGCCGTCTGTGATGGCTT
CCATGTCGGCAGAATGCTTAATGAATTACAACAGTACTGCGATGAGTGGCAGGGCGGGGCGTAAACGCCG
CGTGGATCCGGCTTACTAAAAGCCAGATAACAGTATGCGTATTTGCGCGCTGATTTTTGCGGTATAAGAA
TATATACTGATATGTATACCCGAAGTATGTCAAAAAGAGGTATGCTATGAAGCAGCGTATTACAGTGACA
GTTGACAGCGACAGCTATCAGTTGCTCAAGGCATATATGATGTCAATATCTCCGGTCTGGTAAGCACAAC
CATGCAGAATGAAGCCCGTCGTCTGCGTGCCGAACGCTGGAAAGCGGAAAATCAGGAAGGGATGGCTGAG
GTCGCCCGGTTTATTGAAATGAACGGCTCTTTTGCTGACGAGAACAGGGGCTGGTGAAATGCAGTTTAAG
GTTTACACCTATAAAAGAGAGAGCCGTTATCGTCTGTTTGTGGATGTACAGAGTGATATTATTGACACGC
CCGGGCGACGGATGGTGATCCCCCTGGCCAGTGCACGTCTGCTGTCAGATAAAGTCTCCCGTGAACTTTA
CCCGGTGGTGCATATCGGGGATGAAAGCTGGCGCATGATGACCACCGATATGGCCAGTGTGCCGGTCTCC
GTTATCGGGGAAGAAGTGGCTGATCTCAGCCACCGCGAAAATGACATCAAAAACGCCATTAACCTGATGT
TCTGGGGAATATAAATGTCAGGCTCCCTTATACACAGCCAGTCTGCAGGTCGACCATAGTGACTGGATAT
GTTGTGTTTTACAGTATTATGTAGTCTGTTTTTTATGCAAAATCTAATTTAATATATTGATATTTATATC
ATTTTACGTTTCTCGTTCAGCTTTCTTGTACAAAGTGGTTCGATGTCATGTAATTAGTTATGTCACGCTT
ACATTCACGCCCTCCCCCCACATCCGCTCTAACCGAAAAGGAAGGAGTTAGACAACCTGAAGTCTAGGTC
CCTATTTATTTTTTTATAGTTATGTTAGTATTAAGAACGTTATTTATATTTCAAATTTTTCTTTTTTTTC
TGTACAGACGCGTGTACGCATGTAACATTATACTGAAAACCTTGCTTGAGAAGGTTTTGGGACGCTCGAA
GGCTTTAATTTGCGGCCGGTACCCAATTCGCCCTATAGTGAGTCGTATTACGCGCGCTCACTGGCCGTCG
TTTTACAACGTCGTGACTGGGAAAACCCTGGCGTTACCCAACTTAATCGCCTTGCAGCACATCCCCCTTT
CGCCAGCTGGCGTAATAGCGAAGAGGCCCGCACCGATCGCCCTTCCCAACAGTTGCGCAGCCTGAATGGC
GAATGGCGCG
[124 nt withheld, positions 7221-7344]
C
[91 nt withheld, positions 7346-7436]
A
[49 nt withheld, positions 7438-7486]
CCTTTGACGTTGGAGTCCACGTTCTTT
[37 nt withheld, positions 7514-7550]
ACCCTATCTCGGTCTATTCTTTTGATTTATAAGGGATTTTGCCGATTTCGGCCTATTGGTTAAAAAATGA
GCTGATTTAACAAAAATTTAACGCGAATTTTAACAAAATATTAACGTTTACAATTTCCTGATGCGGTATT
TTCTCCTTACGCATCTGTGCGGTATTTCACACCGCATAGGCAAGTGCACAAACAATACTTAAATAAATAC
TACTCAGTAATAACCTATTTCTTAGCATTTTTGACGAAATTTGCTATTTTGTTAGAGTCTTTTACACCAT
TTGTCTCCACACCTCCGCTTACATCAACACCAATAACGCCATTTAATCTAAGCGCATCACCAACATTTTC
TGGCGTCAGTCCACCAGCTAACATAAAATGTAAGCTTTCGGGGCTCTCTTGCCTTCCAACCCAGTCAGAA
ATCGAGTTCCAATCCAAAAGTTCACCTGTCCCACCTGCTTCTGAATCAAACAAGGGAATAAACGAATGAG
GTTTCTGTGAAGCTGCACTGAGTAGTATGTTGCAGTCTTTTGGAAATACGAGTCTTTTAATAACTGGCAA
ACCGAGGAACTCTTGGTATTCTTGCCACGACTCATCTCCATGCAGTTGGACGATATCAATGCCGTAATCA
TTGACCAGAGCCAAAACATCCTCCTTAGGTTGATTACGAAACACGCCAACCAAGTATTTCGGAGTGCCTG
AACTATTTTTATATGCTTTTACAAGACTTGAAATTTTCCTTGCAATAACCGGGTCAATTGTTCTCTTTCT
ATTGGGCACACATATAATACCCAGCAAGTCAGCATCGGAATCTAGAGCACATTCTGCGGCCTCTGTGCTC
TGCAAGCCGCAAACTTTCACCAATGGACCAGAACTACCTGTGAAATTAATAACAGACATACTCCAAGCTG
CCTTTGTGTGCTTAATCACGTATACTCACGTGCTCAATAGTCACCAATGCCCTCCCTCTTGGCCCTCTCC
TTTTCTTTTTTCGACCGAATTAATTCTTAATCGGCAAAAAAAGAAAAGCTCCGGATCAAGATTGTACGTA
AGGTGACAAGCTATTTTTCAATAAAGAATATCTTCCACTACTGCCATCTGGCGTCATAACTGCAAAGTAC
ACATATATTACGATGCTGTCTATTAAATGCTTCCTATATTATATATATAGTAATGTCGTTTATGGTGCAC
TCTCAGTACAATCTGCTCTGATGCCGCATAGTTAAGCCAGCCCCGACACCCGCCAACACCCGCTGACGCG
CCCTGACGGGCTTGTCTGCTCCCGGCATCCGCTTACAGACAAGCTGTGACCGTCTCCGGGAGCTGCATGT
GTCAGAGGTTTTCACCGTCATCACCGAAACGCGCGA
