>Addgene plasmid #14344 | pAG424GPD-EYFP-ccdB | addgene partial sequence | sequence record 20920 | 14344 with pRS_marker
CTATATATATAATATGAGGAAGCATTTAATAGAACAGCATCGTAATATATGTGTACTTTGCAGTTATGAC
GCCAGATGGCAGTAGTGGAAGATATTCTTTATTGAAAAATAGCTTGTCACCTTACGTACAATCTTGATCC
GGAGCTTTTCTTTTTTTGCCGATTAAGAATTAATTCGGTCGAAAAAAGAAAAGGAGAGGGCCAAGAGGGA
GGGCATTGGTGACTATTGAGCACGTGAGTATACGTGATTAAGCACACAAAGGCAGCTTGGAGTATGTCTG
TTATTAATTTCACAGGTAGTTCTGGTCCATTGGTGAAAGTTTGCGGCTTGCAGAGCACAGAGGCCGCAGA
ATGTGCTCTAGATTCCGATGCTGACTTGCTGGGTATTATATGTGTGCCCAATAGAAAGAGAACAATTGAC
CCGGTTATTGCAAGGAAAATTTCAAGTCTTGTAAAAGCATATAAAAATAGTTCAGGCACTCCGAAATACT
TGGTTGGCGTGTTTCGTAATCAACCTAAGGAGGATGTTTTGGCTCTGGTCAATGATTACGGCATTGATAT
CGTCC
