>Addgene plasmid #14344 | pAG424GPD-EYFP-ccdB | addgene partial sequence | sequence record 20921 | 14344 with EXFP-R
TAGCCTTCGGGCATGGCGGACTTGAAGAAGTCGTGCTGCTTCATGTGGTCGGGGTAGCGGGCGAAGCACT
GCAGGCCGTAGCCGAAGGTGGTCACGAGGGTGGGCCAGGGCACGGGCAGCTTGCCGGTGGTGCAGATGAA
CTTCAGGGTCAGCTTGCCGTAGGTGGCATCGCCCTCGCCCTCGCCGGACACGCTGAACTTGTGGCCGTTT
ACGTCGCCGTCCAGCTCGACCAGGATGGGCACCACCCCGGTGAACAGCTCCTCGCCCTTGCTCACCATTT
TGTCCCGGGGGATCCACTAGTTCTAGAATCCGTCGAAACTAAGTTCTGGTGTTTTAAAACTAAAAAAAAG
ACTAACTATAAAAGTAGAATTTAAGAAGTTTAAGAAATAGATTTACAGAATTACAATCAATACCTACCGT
CTTTATATACTTATTAGTCAAGTAGGGGAATAATTTCAGGGAACTGGTTTCAACCTTTTTTTTCAGCTTT
TTCCAAATCAGAGAGAGCAGAAGGTAATAGAAGGTGTAAGAAAATGAGATAGATACATGCGTGGGTCAAT
TGCCTTGTGTCATCATTTACTCCAGGCAGGTTGCATCACTCCATTGAGGTTGTGCCCGTTTTTTGCCTGT
TTGTGCCCCTGTTCTC
